Addgene plasmid #199175: pGBT9-GGA2-GAE
Purpose: Expression of GAL4 DNA-binding domain (BD)-GGA2-GAE domain fusion protein in yeast (yeast two-hybrid assays)
Depositing lab: Juan Bonifacino. Depositing organization: National Institute of Child Health and Human Development (NICHD). Publication: Divalent interaction of the GGAs with the Rabaptin-5-Rabex-5 complex. Mattera R, Arighi CN, Lodge R, Zerial M, Bonifacino JS. EMBO J. 2003 Jan 2;22(1):78-88. doi: 10.1093/emboj/cdg015. PubMed 12505986.
Backbone
  Vector backbone: pGBT9
  Backbone size w/o insert (bp): 5524
  Total vector size (bp): 5912
  Vector type: Yeast Expression
  Selectable markers: TRP1
Growth in bacteria
  Bacterial resistance: Ampicillin, 100 μg/mL
  Growth temperature: 37°C
  Growth strain: DH5alpha
  Copy number: Unknown
Gene/Insert
  Gene/Insert name: GGA2-GAE domain
  Species: H. sapiens (human)
  Insert size (bp): 386
  Mutation: Contains Lys 545 Gln substitution
  Entrez Gene: GGA2 (a.k.a. VEAR)
  Promoter: ADH1
  Tag / fusion protein: GAL4-DNA binding domain fragment (N terminal on backbone)
  Cloning method: Restriction Enzyme; 5′ cloning site BamH1 (not destroyed); 3′ cloning site SalI (not destroyed)
  Sequencing primers: 5′ GAL4 DNA binding domain forward; 3′ GAL4 DNA binding domain reverse
Terms and licenses: Academic/Nonprofit Terms; Industry Terms: Not Available to Industry
Depositor comments: GAE domain: similar to the γ-adaptin ear domain GGA2-GAE domain: residues 489-613 of human GGA2
How to cite: pGBT9-GGA2-GAE was a gift from Juan Bonifacino (Addgene plasmid # 199175 ; http://n2t.net/addgene:199175 ; RRID:Addgene_199175)
