[The description below was written by a language model from this plasmid's Addgene catalogue record and pLannotate feature annotations shown in this document.]
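Description:
pGBT9-GGA2-GAE is a yeast two-hybrid "bait" plasmid built on the pGBT9 backbone, a yeast–E. coli shuttle vector of about 5.9 kb in total. In bacteria it replicates from a ColE1/pUC-type origin and is selected through the β-lactamase (AmpR) gene. In Saccharomyces cerevisiae it is maintained episomally by the 2μ origin and selected by complementation of tryptophan auxotrophy with the TRP1 marker, which is driven by its own promoter. Short remnants of lac regulatory elements, lacI, rop and the pBR322 bom region are also annotated; these are backbone leftovers with no apparent role in the assay.

The expression cassette runs from the yeast ADH1 promoter through the GAL4 DNA-binding domain to the ADH1 terminator. The insert is cloned in frame downstream of the GAL4 domain between retained BamHI and SalI sites. It encodes the GAE domain of human GGA2, residues 489–613, a region similar to the ear domain of γ-adaptin. GGA2 is a clathrin adaptor involved in sorting between the trans-Golgi network and endosomes. The record notes that the insert carries a Lys545Gln substitution, but it does not say whether this change is deliberate or a natural variant.

In yeast, the resulting BD–GGA2-GAE fusion is tethered to GAL4-responsive reporter genes. These reporters are activated only when a co-expressed prey protein fused to an activation domain binds the GAE domain. The plasmid is therefore intended for identifying and mapping GAE-domain binding partners, and the associated publication concerns GGA interactions with the Rabaptin-5–Rabex-5 complex.
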