Features (pLannotate 1.2.2; 16 found; start..end, strand, type, name):
      1..397     +  promoter       ADH1 promoter: S. cerevisiae ADH1; promoter for alcohol dehydrogenase 1
    425..865     +  CDS            GAL4 DNA binding domain: DNA binding domain of the GAL4 transcriptional activator; Saccharomyces cerevisiae GAL4 (truncated)
    884..1261    +  CDS            GGA2 (fragment): GGA2_HUMAN - Also known as KIAA1080. Experimental evidence at protein level: Swiss-Prot protein existence level 1. Plays a role in protein sorting and trafficking between the trans-Golgi network (TGN) and endosomes. Mediates the ARF-dependent recruitment of clathrin to the TGN and binds ubiquitinated proteins and membrane cargo molecules with a cytosolic acidic cluster-dileucine (DXXLL) motif (PubMed:10747088). Mediates export of the GPCR receptor ADRA2B to the cell surface (PubMed:27901063). Regulates retrograde transport of phosphorylated form of BACE1 from endosomes to the trans- Golgi netw
   1300..1487    +  terminator     ADH1 terminator: S. cerevisiae ADH1; transcription terminator for the S. cerevisiae alcohol dehydrogenase 1 (ADH1) gene
   1540..2214    -  CDS            TRP1: phosphoribosylanthranilate isomerase, required for tryptophan biosynthesis; S. cerevisiae TRP1; yeast auxotrophic marker
   2215..2316    -  promoter       TRP1 promoter: S. cerevisiae TRP1
   2354..2370    -  protein_bind   lac operator: The lac repressor binds to the lac operator to inhibit transcription in E. coli. This inhibition can be relieved by adding lactose or isopropyl-β-D-thiogalactopyranoside (IPTG). lac repressor encoded by lacI
   2378..2408    -  promoter       lac promoter: promoter for the E. coli lac operon
   2423..2444    -  protein_bind   CAP binding site: CAP binding activates transcription in the presence of cAMP. E. coli catabolite activator protein
   2457..2549    -  CDS            lacI (fragment): lac repressor; lacI; The lac repressor binds to the lac operator to inhibit transcription in E. coli. This inhibition can be relieved by adding lactose or isopropyl-β-D-thiogalactopyranoside (IPTG).
   2732..3320    -  rep_origin     ori: high-copy-number ColE1/pMB1/pBR322/pUC origin of replication
   3491..4351    -  CDS            AmpR: β-lactamase; bla; confers resistance to ampicillin, carbenicillin, and related antibiotics
   4352..4456    -  promoter       AmpR promoter: bla
   4551..4586    +  CDS            rop (fragment): Rop protein, which maintains plasmids at low copy number; rop
   4688..4737    +  misc_feature   bom (fragment): basis of mobility region from pBR322
   4738..5902    +  rep_origin     2μ ori: yeast 2μ plasmid origin of replication
>Addgene plasmid #199175 | pGBT9-GGA2-GAE | addgene full sequence | sequence record 389860 | Addgene NGS Result
CAACTTCTTTTCTTTTTTTTTCTTTTCTCTCTCCCCCGTTGTTGTCTCACCATATCCGCAATGACAAAAA
AATGATGGAAGACACTAAAGGAAAAAATTAACGACAAAGACAGCACCAACAGATGTCGTTGTTCCAGAGC
TGATGAGGGGTATCTCGAAGCACACGAAACTTTTTCCTTCCTTCATTCACGCACACTACTCTCTAATGAG
CAACGGTATACGGCCTTCCTTCCAGTTACTTGAATTTGAAATAAAAAAAAGTTTGCTGTCTTGCTATCAA
GTATAAATAGACCTGCAATTATTAATCTTTTGTTTCCTCGTCATTGTTCTCGTTCCCTTTCTTCCTTGTT
TCTTTTTCTGCACAATATTTCAAGCTATACCAAGCATACAATCAACTCCAAGCTTGAAGCAAGCCTCCTG
AAAGATGAAGCTACTGTCTTCTATCGAACAAGCATGCGATATTTGCCGACTTAAAAAGCTCAAGTGCTCC
AAAGAAAAACCGAAGTGCGCCAAGTGTCTGAAGAACAACTGGGAGTGTCGCTACTCTCCCAAAACCAAAA
GGTCTCCGCTGACTAGGGCACATCTGACAGAAGTGGAATCAAGGCTAGAAAGACTGGAACAGCTATTTCT
ACTGATTTTTCCTCGAGAAGACCTTGACATGATTTTGAAAATGGATTCTTTACAGGATATAAAAGCATTG
TTAACAGGATTATTTGTACAAGATAATGTGAATAAAGATGCCGTCACAGATAGATTGGCTTCAGTGGAGA
CTGATATGCCTCTAACATTGAGACAGCATAGAATAAGTGCGACATCATCATCGGAAGAGAGTAGTAACAA
AGGTCAAAGACAGTTGACTGTATCGCCGGAATTCCCGGGGATCCCCCTCATTGTGTATGACCGGAATGGA
TTCAGAATTCTGCTCCACTTCTCCCAGACGGGAGCCCCTGGGCACCCAGAGGTACAGGTGCTGCTCTTGA
CCATGATGAGCACGGCTCCCCAGCCTGTCTGGGATATCATGTTTCAAGTGGCTGTGCCAAAGTCAATGAG
AGTGCAGCTGCAGCCGGCATCCAGCTCCAAGCTTCCTGCATTCAGTCCTTTGATGCCTCCAGCTGTGATA
TCTCAGATGCTGCTGCTTGACAATCCACACAAAGAACCTATCCGCTTACGGTACAAGCTGACATTCAACC
AAGGTGGACAGCCTTTCAGCGAAGTAGGAGAAGTGAAAGACTTCCCAGACCTGGCTGTCTTGGGCGCAGC
CTAAGCGGCCGCGTCGACCTGCAGCCAAGCTAATTCCGGGCGAATTTCTTATGATTTATGATTTTTATTA
TTAAATAAGTTATAAAAAAAATAAGTGTATACAAATTTTAAAGTGACTCTTAGGTTTTAAAACGAAAATT
CTTATTCTTGAGTAACTCTTTCCTGTAGGTCAGGTTGCTTTCTCAGGTATAGCATGAGGTCGCTCTTATT
GACCACACCTCTACCGGCATGCCGGCAAGTGCACAAACAATACTTAAATAAATACTACTCAGTAATAACC
TATTTCTTAGCATTTTTGACGAAATTTGCTATTTTGTTAGAGTCTTTTACACCATTTGTCTCCACACCTC
CGCTTACATCAACACCAATAACGCCATTTAATCTAAGCGCATCACCAACATTTTCTGGCGTCAGTCCACC
AGCTAACATAAAATGTAAGCTTTCGGGGCTCTCTTGCCTTCCAACCCAGTCAGAAATCGAGTTCCAATCC
AAAAGTTCACCTGTCCCACCTGCTTCTGAATCAAACAAGGGAATAAACGAATGAGGTTTCTGTGAAGCTG
CACTGAGTAGTATGTTGCAGTCTTTTGGAAATACGAGTCTTTTAATAACTGGCAAACCGAGGAACTCTTG
GTATTCTTGCCACGACTCATCTCCATGCAGTTGGACGATATCAATGCCGTAATCATTGACCAGAGCCAAA
ACATCCTCCTTAGGTTGATTACGAAACACGCCAACCAAGTATTTCGGAGTGCCTGAACTATTTTTATATG
CTTTTACAAGACTTGAAATTTTCCTTGCAATAACCGGGTCAATTGTTCTCTTTCTATTGGGCACACATAT
AATACCCAGCAAGTCAGCATCGGAATCTAGAGCACATTCTGCGGCCTCTGTGCTCTGCAAGCCGCAAACT
TTCACCAATGGACCAGAACTACCTGTGAAATTAATAACAGACATACTCCAAGCTGCCTTTGTGTGCTTAA
TCACGTATACTCACGTGCTCAATAGTCACCAATGCCCTCCCTCTTGGCCCTCTCCTTTTCTTTTTTCGAC
CGAATTAATTCGTAATCATGTCATAGCTGTTTCCTGTGTGAAATTGTTATCCGCTCACAATTCCACACAA
CATACGAGCCGGAAGCATAAAGTGTAAAGCCTGGGGTGCCTAATGAGTGAGCTAACTCACATTAATTGCG
TTGCGCTCACTGCCCGCTTTCCAGTCGGGAAACCTGTCGTGCCAGCTGCATTAATGAATCGGCCAACGCG
CGGGGAGAGGCGGTTTGCGTATTGGGCGCTCTTCCGCTTCCTCGCTCACTGACTCGCTGCGCTCGGTCGT
TCGGCTGCGGCGAGCGGTATCAGCTCACTCAAAGGCGGTAATACGGTTATCCACAGAATCAGGGGATAAC
GCAGGAAAGAACATGTGAGCAAAAGGCCAGCAAAAGGCCAGGAACCGTAAAAAGGCCGCGTTGCTGGCGT
TTTTCCATAGGCTCCGCCCCCCTGACGAGCATCACAAAAATCGACGCTCAAGTCAGAGGTGGCGAAACCC
GACAGGACTATAAAGATACCAGGCGTTTCCCCCTGGAAGCTCCCTCGTGCGCTCTCCTGTTCCGACCCTG
CCGCTTACCGGATACCTGTCCGCCTTTCTCCCTTCGGGAAGCGTGGCGCTTTCTCATAGCTCACGCTGTA
GGTATCTCAGTTCGGTGTAGGTCGTTCGCTCCAAGCTGGGCTGTGTGCACGAACCCCCCGTTCAGCCCGA
CCGCTGCGCCTTATCCGGTAACTATCGTCTTGAGTCCAACCCGGTAAGACACGACTTATCGCCACTGGCA
GCAGCCACTGGTAACAGGATTAGCAGAGCGAGGTATGTAGGCGGTGCTACAGAGTTCTTGAAGTGGTGGC
CTAACTACGGCTACACTAGAAGAACAGTATTTGGTATCTGCGCTCTGCTGAAGCCAGTTACCTTCGGAAA
AAGAGTTGGTAGCTCTTGATCCGGCAAACAAACCACCGCTGGTAGCGGTGGTTTTTTTGTTTGCAAGCAG
CAGATTACGCGCAGAAAAAAAGGATCTCAAGAAGATCCTTTGATCTTTTCTACGGGGTCTGACGCTCAGT
GGAACGAAAACTCACGTTAAGGGATTTTGGTCATGAGATTATCAAAAAGGATCTTCACCTAGATCCTTTT
AAATTAAAAATGAAGTTTTAAATCAATCTAAAGTATATATGAGTAAACTTGGTCTGACAGTTACCAATGC
TTAATCAGTGAGGCACCTATCTCAGCGATCTGTCTATTTCGTTCATCCATAGTTGCCTGACTCCCCGTCG
TGTAGATAACTACGATACGGGAGGGCTTACCATCTGGCCCCAGTGCTGCAATGATACCGCGAGACCCACG
CTCACCGGCTCCAGATTTATCAGCAATAAACCAGCCAGCCGGAAGGGCCGAGCGCAGAAGTGGTCCTGCA
ACTTTATCCGCCTCCATCCAGTCTATTAATTGTTGCCGGGAAGCTAGAGTAAGTAGTTCGCCAGTTAATA
GTTTGCGCAACGTTGTTGCCATTGCTACAGGCATCGTGGTGTCACGCTCGTCGTTTGGTATGGCTTCATT
CAGCTCCGGTTCCCAACGATCAAGGCGAGTTACATGATCCCCCATGTTGTGCAAAAAAGCGGTTAGCTCC
TTCGGTCCTCCGATCGTTGTCAGAAGTAAGTTGGCCGCAGTGTTATCACTCATGGTTATGGCAGCACTGC
ATAATTCTCTTACTGTCATGCCATCCGTAAGATGCTTTTCTGTGACTGGTGAGTACTCAACCAAGTCATT
CTGAGAATAGTGTATGCGGCGACCGAGTTGCTCTTGCCCGGCGTCAATACGGGATAATACCGCGCCACAT
AGCAGAACTTTAAAAGTGCTCATCATTGGAAAACGTTCTTCGGGGCGAAAACTCTCAAGGATCTTACCGC
TGTTGAGATCCAGTTCGATGTAACCCACTCGTGCACCCAACTGATCTTCAGCATCTTTTACTTTCACCAG
CGTTTCTGGGTGAGCAAAAACAGGAAGGCAAAATGCCGCAAAAAAGGGAATAAGGGCGACACGGAAATGT
TGAATACTCATACTCTTCCTTTTTCAATATTATTGAAGCATTTATCAGGGTTATTGTCTCATGAGCGGAT
ACATATTTGAATGTATTTAGAAAAATAAACAAATAGGGGTTCCGCGCACATTTCCCCGAAAAGTGCCACC
TGACGTCTAAGAAACCATTATTATCATGACATTAACCTATAAAAATAGGCGTATCACGAGGCCCTTTCGT
CTCGCGCGTTTCGGTGATGACGGTGAAAACCTCTGACACATGCAGCTCCCGGAGACGGTCACAGCTTGTC
TGTAAGCGGATGCCGGGAGCAGACAAGCCCGTCAGGGCGCGTCAGCGGGTGTTGGCGGGTGTCGGGGCTG
GCTTAACTATGCGGCATCAGAGCAGATTGTACTGAGAGTGCACCATAACGCATTTAAGCATAAACACGCA
CTATGCCGTTCTTCTCATGTATATATATATACAGGCAACACGCAGATATAGGTGCGACGTGAACAGTGAG
CTGTATGTGCGCAGCTCGCGTTGCATTTTCGGAAGCGCTCGTTTTCGGAAACGCTTTGAAGTTCCTATTC
CGAAGTTCCTATTCTCTAGCTAGAAAGTATAGGAACTTCAGAGCGCTTTTGAAAACCAAAAGCGCTCTGA
AGACGCACTTTCAAAAAACCAAAAACGCACCGGACTGTAACGAGCTACTAAAATATTGCGAATACCGCTT
CCACAAACATTGCTCAAAAGTATCTCTTTGCTATATATCTCTGTGCTATATCCCTATATAACCTACCCAT
CCACCTTTCGCTCCTTGAACTTGCATCTAAACTCGACCTCTACATTTTTTATGTTTATCTCTAGTATTAC
TCTTTAGACAAAAAAATTGTAGTAAGAACTATTCATAGAGTGAATCGAAAACAATACGAAAATGTAAACA
TTTCCTATACGTAGTATATAGAGACAAAATAGAAGAAACCGTTCATAATTTTCTGACCAATGAAGAATCA
TCAACGCTATCACTTTCTGTTCACAAAGTATGCGCAATCCACATCGGTATAGAATATAATCGGGGATGCC
TTTATCTTGAAAAAATGCACCCGCAGCTTCGCTAGTAATCAGTAAACGCGGGAAGTGGAGTCAGGCTTTT
TTTATGGAAGAGAAAATAGACACCAAAGTAGCCTTCTTCTAACCTTAACGGACCTACAGTGCAAAAAGTT
ATCAAGAGACTGCATTATAGAGCGCACAAAGGAGAAAAAAAGTAATCTAAGATGCTTTGTTAGAAAAATA
GCGCTCTCGGGATGCATTTTTGTAGAACAAAAAAGAAGTATAGATTCTTTGTTGGTAAAATAGCGCTCTC
GCGTTGCATTTCTGTTCTGTAAAAATGCAGCTCAGATTCTTTGTTTGAAAAATTAGCGCTCTCGCGTTGC
ATTTTTGTTTTACAAAAATGAAGCACAGATTCTTCGTTGGTAAAATAGCGCTTTCGCGTTGCATTTCTGT
TCTGTAAAAATGCAGCTCAGATTCTTTGTTTGAAAAATTAGCGCTCTCGCGTTGCATTTTTGTTCTACAA
AATGAAGCACAGATGCTTCGTTGCTTGCATG
